Addgene plasmid #209993: pLP-mScarlet-I
Purpose: Contains Level 0 Part: Coding sequences (mScarlet-I) for the construction of Level 1 plasmids
Depositing lab: Georg Fritz & Thorsten Mascher. Depositing organization: University of Western Australia. Publication: The Marburg Collection: A Golden Gate DNA Assembly Framework for Synthetic Biology Applications in Vibrio natriegens. Stukenberg D, Hensel T, Hoff J, Daniel B, Inckemann R, Tedeschi JN, Nousch F, Fritz G. ACS Synth Biol. 2021 Aug 20;10(8):1904-1919. doi: 10.1021/acssynbio.1c00126. Epub 2021 Jul 13. PubMed 34255476.
Backbone
  Vector backbone: pLP1
  Vector type: Bacterial Expression
Growth in bacteria
  Bacterial resistance: Chloramphenicol, 25 μg/mL
  Growth temperature: 37°C
  Growth strain: DH5alpha
  Copy number: Low Copy
Gene/Insert
  Gene/Insert name: mScarlet-I
  Species: Synthetic
  Cloning method: Restriction Enzyme; 5′ cloning site BsmBI (destroyed during cloning); 3′ cloning site BsmBI (destroyed during cloning)
Terms and licenses: Academic/Nonprofit Terms; Industry Terms: Not Available to Industry
Depositor comments: Original Marburg Collection name: pMC0_4_12_CDSmScarlet-I_(Vn)
How to cite: pLP-mScarlet-I was a gift from Georg Fritz & Thorsten Mascher (Addgene plasmid # 209993 ; http://n2t.net/addgene:209993 ; RRID:Addgene_209993)
