[The description below was written by a language model from this plasmid's Addgene catalogue record and pLannotate feature annotations shown in this document.]
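Description:
pLP-mScarlet-I is a small (about 2.8 kb) bacterial part-storage plasmid from the Marburg Collection, a Golden Gate modular cloning framework developed for synthetic biology in Vibrio natriegens. It is a Level 0 plasmid built on the pLP1 backbone. It holds a single standardised part, the coding sequence of mScarlet-I, which can be released and combined with other Level 0 parts to build Level 1 plasmids. The original collection name marks it as a coding-sequence part, and its "(Vn)" suffix presumably refers to V. natriegens, although the record does not explain this. The insert was placed in the backbone through BsmBI sites that were destroyed during cloning.

The insert is a synthetic gene for mScarlet-I, a rapidly maturing, monomeric, constitutively fluorescent red protein. No promoter or ribosome binding site is annotated upstream of it, as expected for a bare CDS part that acquires its regulatory elements at the next assembly level. The vector is listed as a bacterial expression type, but the plasmid alone would probably not drive reporter expression. The insert region is bracketed by BioBrick prefix and suffix sequences. It is also insulated by flanking terminators, with a his operon terminator downstream and a putative bacterial terminator upstream.

Selection is by chloramphenicol, through a cat gene with its native promoter followed by a lambda t0 terminator. Replication depends on a ColE1/pMB1-type origin. The feature annotation calls this origin high-copy, whereas the catalogue entry lists the plasmid as low copy. The plasmid is typically used as a source of a red fluorescent reporter for assembling expression constructs.
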