Features (pLannotate 1.2.2; 9 found; start..end, strand, type, name):
      9..704     +  CDS            mScarlet-I: mScarlet-I is a basic (constitutively fluorescent) red fluorescent protein published in 2016, derived from synthetic construct. It is reported to be a rapidly-maturing monomer with moderate acid sensitivity.
    726..745     +  misc_feature   BioBrick suffix: universal suffix for all parts
    746..803     +  terminator     his operon terminator: This putative transcriptin terminator from the E. coli his operon has a 2-bp deletion introduced during synthesis. Its efficiency has not been determined.
    998..1586    -  rep_origin     ori: high-copy-number ColE1/pMB1/pBR322/pUC origin of replication
   1769..1863    -  terminator     lambda t0 terminator: transcription terminator from phage lambda
   1887..2543    -  CDS            cat: CAT_ECOLX - Experimental evidence at protein level: Swiss-Prot protein existence level 1. This enzyme is an effector of chloramphenicol resistance in bacteria. From Escherichia coli. This protein is used as a marker in many commonly used cloning vectors, such as pACYC184.
   2544..2641    -  promoter       cat promoter: promoter of the E. coli cat gene encoding chloramphenicol acetyltransferase
   2727..2770    -  terminator     bacterial terminator: putative bacterial transcription terminator
   2773..2794    +  misc_feature   BioBrick prefix: BioBrick prefix for parts that do not start with "ATG"
>Addgene plasmid #209993 | pLP-mScarlet-I | addgene full sequence | sequence record 419499 | Addgene NGS Result
GGTCTCGAATGGTTTCTAAAGGTGAAGCAGTGATCAAAGAATTTATGCGCTTCAAAGTTCACATGGAAGG
TTCTATGAACGGCCACGAATTTGAAATTGAAGGTGAAGGCGAAGGTCGTCCATACGAAGGTACTCAAACC
GCAAAACTGAAAGTTACCAAAGGTGGTCCACTGCCATTTTCTTGGGATATTCTGTCTCCACAATTTATGT
ACGGTTCTCGTGCATTTATCAAACACCCAGCAGATATTCCAGACTACTACAAACAATCTTTTCCGGAAGG
TTTCAAATGGGAACGTGTTATGAATTTTGAAGATGGTGGTGCAGTTACGGTTACCCAAGATACCTCTCTG
GAAGATGGTACTCTGATCTACAAAGTTAAACTGCGTGGTACTAACTTTCCACCAGATGGTCCAGTTATGC
AGAAAAAAACCATGGGTTGGGAAGCATCTACCGAACGTCTGTACCCAGAAGATGGCGTTCTGAAAGGTGA
TATCAAAATGGCACTGCGTCTGAAAGATGGCGGTCGTTACCTGGCAGATTTCAAAACCACCTACAAAGCG
AAAAAACCAGTTCAAATGCCAGGTGCATACAACGTTGATCGTAAACTGGATATTACCAGCCACAACGAAG
ATTACACCGTTGTTGAACAATACGAACGTTCTGAAGGCCGTCACTCTACCGGTGGTATGGATGAACTGTA
CAAAGCTTTGAGACCACTCATCGCGACTAGTAGCGGCCGCTGCAGTCCGGCAAAAAAGGGCAAGGTGTCA
CCACCCTGCCCTTTTTCTTTAAAACCGAAAAGATTACTTCGCGTTATGCAGGCTTCCTCGCTCACTGACT
CGCTGCGCTCGGTCGTTCGGCTGCGGCGAGCGGTATCAGCTCACTCAAAGGCGGTAATACGGTTATCCAC
AGAATCAGGGGATAACGCAGGAAAGAACATGTGAGCAAAAGGCCAGCAAAAGGCCAGGAACCGTAAAAAG
GCCGCGTTGCTGGCGTTTTTCCACAGGCTCCGCCCCCCTGACGAGCATCACAAAAATCGACGCTCAAGTC
AGAGGTGGCGAAACCCGACAGGACTATAAAGATACCAGGCGTTTCCCCCTGGAAGCTCCCTCGTGCGCTC
TCCTGTTCCGACCCTGCCGCTTACCGGATACCTGTCCGCCTTTCTCCCTTCGGGAAGCGTGGCGCTTTCT
CATAGCTCACGCTGTAGGTATCTCAGTTCGGTGTAGGTCGTTCGCTCCAAGCTGGGCTGTGTGCACGAAC
CCCCCGTTCAGCCCGACCGCTGCGCCTTATCCGGTAACTATCGTCTTGAGTCCAACCCGGTAAGACACGA
CTTATCGCCACTGGCAGCAGCCACTGGTAACAGGATTAGCAGAGCGAGGTATGTAGGCGGTGCTACAGAG
TTCTTGAAGTGGTGGCCTAACTACGGCTACACTAGAAGAACAGTATTTGGTATCTGCGCTCTGCTGAAGC
CAGTTACCTTCGGAAAAAGAGTTGGTAGCTCTTGATCCGGCAAACAAACCACCGCTGGTAGCGGTGGTTT
TTTTGTTTGCAAGCAGCAGATTACGCGCAGAAAAAAAGGATCTCAAGAAGATCCTTTGATCTTTTCTACG
GGGTCTGACGCTCAGTGGAACGAAAACTCACGTTAAGGGATTTTGGTCATGAGATTATCAAAAAGGATCT
TCACCTAGATCCTTTTAAATTAAAAATGAAGTTTTAAATCAATCTAAAGTATATATGAGTAAACTTGGTC
TGACAGCTCGAGGCTTGGATTCTCACCAATAAAAAACGCCCGGCGGCAACCGAGCGTTCTGAACAAATCC
AGATGGAGTTCTGAGGTCATTACTGGATCTATCAACAGGAGTCCAAGCGAGCTCGATATCAAATTACGCC
CCGCCCTGCCACTCGTCGCAGTACTGTTGTAATTCATTAAGCATTCTGCCGACATGGAAGCCATCACAAA
CGGCATGATGAACCTGAATCGCCAGCGGCATCAGCACCTTGTCGCCTTGCGTATAATATTTGCCCATGGT
GAAAACGGGGGCGAAGAAGTTGTCCATATTGGCCACGTTTAAATCAAAACTGGTGAAACTCACCCAGGGA
TTGGCTGATACGAAAAACATATTCTCAATAAACCCTTTAGGGAAATAGGCCAGGTTTTCACCGTAACACG
CCACATCTTGCGAATATATGTGTAGAAACTGCCGGAAATCGTCGTGGTATTCACTCCAGAGTGATGAAAA
CGTTTCAGTTTGCTCATGGAAAACGGTGTAACAAGGGTGAACACTATCCCATATCACCAGCTCACCGTCT
TTCATTGCCATACGAAATTCCGGATGAGCATTCATCAGGCGGGCAAGAATGTGAATAAAGGCCGGATAAA
ACTTGTGCTTATTTTTCTTTACGGTCTTTAAAAAGGCCGTAATATCCAGCTGAACGGTCTGGTTATAGGT
ACATTGAGCAACTGACTGAAATGCCTCAAAATGTTCTTTACGATGCCATTGGGATATATCAACGGTGGTA
TATCCAGTGATTTTTTTCTCCATTTTAGCTTCCTTAGCTCCTGAAAATCTCGATAACTCAAAAAATACGC
CCGGTAGTGATCTTATTTCATTATGGTGAAAGTTGGAACCTCTTACGTGCCCGATCAACTCGAGTGCCAC
CTGACGTCTAAGAAACCATTATTATCATGACATTAACCTATAAAAATAGGCGTATCACGAGGCAGAATTT
CAGATAAAAAAAATCCTTAGCTTTCGCTAAGGATGATTTCTGGAATTCGCGGCCGCTTCTAGAGCGATGA
GT
